Addgene plasmid #26176: pMLLCK-K112503
Depositing lab: Christopher Anderson. Depositing organization: University of California, Berkeley.
Backbone
  Vector backbone: pMLL-CK
  Backbone size w/o insert (bp): 2646
  Vector type: Synthetic Biology ; 2ab assembly vector
Growth in bacteria
  Bacterial resistance: Chloramphenicol and Kanamycin, 25 & 50 μg/mL
  Growth temperature: 37°C
  Growth strain: Other
  Growth instructions: Provided in a pir+ strain. Grow at 37C
  Copy number: Low Copy
Gene/Insert
  Gene/Insert name: C terminal myc tag (alt names: sca12; K112503)
  Insert size (bp): 39
  Cloning method: Restriction Enzyme; 5′ cloning site BglII (not destroyed); 3′ cloning site BamHI (not destroyed)
  Sequencing primers: 5′ gtatcacgaggcagaatttcag
Terms and licenses: Academic/Nonprofit Terms; Industry Terms: Not Available to Industry
Depositor comments: Note that this plasmid must be grown in both Chloramphenicol and Kanamycin
How to cite: pMLLCK-K112503 was a gift from Christopher Anderson (Addgene plasmid # 26176 ; http://n2t.net/addgene:26176 ; RRID:Addgene_26176)
