[The description below was written by a language model from this plasmid's Addgene catalogue record and the feature table of its GenBank file.]
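Description:
pMLLCK-K112503 is a small synthetic-biology parts plasmid (2,685 bp in the sequence record) built on the 2,646 bp pMLL-CK backbone, which the catalogue classes as a 2ab assembly vector. It replicates from the R6K gamma origin, which works only when the pi initiator protein is supplied in trans, so the plasmid has to be kept in a pir+ E. coli host, and it is supplied in one. It is listed as low copy. The backbone carries two resistance genes, an aph(3')-Ia kanamycin marker and a cat chloramphenicol marker, and the depositor states that both antibiotics must be used together. A phage lambda t0 terminator sits between the cat gene and the origin. The feature table also marks attB1- and attB2-like Gateway recombination sequences on either side of the marker and origin region, but the record does not say what role, if any, they play in the assembly scheme.

The payload is a 39 bp basic part, K112503 (also called sca12), encoding a human c-Myc epitope tag meant for the C terminus of a protein. It lies between BglII and BamHI sites, both preserved after cloning. These enzymes leave compatible cohesive ends, a layout typical of BglBrick-style idempotent part joining. No promoter, ribosome binding site or partner coding sequence is annotated for the tag, so the plasmid is not an expression construct. It appears to serve as a storage and donor vector from which the myc tag is joined in frame to other standardised parts, producing fusions that can be detected or purified with anti-Myc antibodies.
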