LOCUS       Exported 2685 bp ds-DNA circular SYN 13-MAY-2021
DEFINITION  synthetic circular DNA
ACCESSION   .
VERSION     .
KEYWORDS    pMLLCK-K112503
SOURCE      synthetic DNA construct
  ORGANISM  synthetic DNA construct
REFERENCE   1 (bases 1 to 2685)
  TITLE     J.C. Anderson Lab Plasmids
REFERENCE   2 (bases 1 to 2685)
  AUTHORS   .
  TITLE     Direct Submission
  JOURNAL   Exported May 13, 2021 from SnapGene Server 1.1.58
            http://www.snapgene.com
FEATURES             Location/Qualifiers
     source          1..2685
                     /organism="synthetic DNA construct"
                     /mol_type="other DNA"
     CDS             6..35
                     /codon_start=1
                     /product="Myc (human c-Myc proto-oncogene) epitope tag"
                     /label=Myc
                     /translation="EQKLISEEDL"
     primer_bind     complement(65..82)
                     /label=L4440
                     /note="L4440 vector, forward primer"
     protein_bind    complement(144..168)
                     /gene="mutant version of attB"
                     /label=attB2
                     /bound_moiety="BP Clonase(TM)"
                     /note="recombination site for the Gateway(R) BP reaction"
     primer_bind     complement(318..337)
                     /label=pENTR-R
                     /note="pENTR vectors, reverse primer"
     CDS             329..1144
                     /codon_start=1
                     /gene="aph(3')-Ia"
                     /product="aminoglycoside phosphotransferase"
                     /label=KanR
                     /note="confers resistance to kanamycin in bacteria or G418
                     (Geneticin(R)) in eukaryotes"
                     /translation="MSHIQRETSCSRPRLNSNMDADLYGYKWARDNVGQSGATIYRLYG
                     KPDAPELFLKHGKGSVANDVTDEMVRLNWLTEFMPLPTIKHFIRTPDDAWLLTTAIPGK
                     TAFQVLEEYPDSGENIVDALAVFLRRLHSIPVCNCPFNSDRVFRLAQAQSRMNNGLVDA
                     SDFDDERNGWPVEQVWKEMHKLLPFSPDSVVTHGDFSLDNLIFDEGKLIGCIDVGRVGI
                     ADRYQDLAILWNCLGEFSPSLQKRLFQKYGIDNPDMNKLQFHLMLDEFF"
     primer_bind     complement(402..421)
                     /label=Kan-R
                     /note="Kanamycin resistance gene, reverse primer"
     CDS             1354..2013
                     /codon_start=1
                     /gene="cat"
                     /product="chloramphenicol acetyltransferase"
                     /label=CmR
                     /note="confers resistance to chloramphenicol"
                     /translation="MEKKITGYTTVDISQWHRKEHFEAFQSVAQCTYNQTVQLDITAFL
                     KTVKKNKHKFYPAFIHILARLMNAHPEFRMAMKDGELVIWDSVHPCYTVFHEQTETFSS
                     LWSEYHDDFRQFLHIYSQDVACYGENLAYFPKGFIENMFFVSANPWVSFTSFDLNVANM
                     DNFFAPVFTMGKYYTQGDKVLMPLAIQVHHAVCDGFHVGRMLNELQQYCDEWQGGA"
     primer_bind     complement(1420..1439)
                     /label=CAT-R
                     /note="Chloramphenicol resistance gene, reverse primer"
     terminator      2034..2128
                     /label=lambda t0 terminator
                     /note="transcription terminator from phage lambda"
     rep_origin      2164..2520
                     /label=R6K gamma ori
                     /note="gamma replication origin from E. coli plasmid R6K;
                     requires the R6K initiator protein pi for replication"
     protein_bind    2582..2606
                     /gene="mutant version of attB"
                     /label=attB1
                     /bound_moiety="BP Clonase(TM)"
                     /note="recombination site for the Gateway(R) BP reaction"
ORIGIN
        1 gatctgaaca aaaactcatc tcagaagagg atctgtaagg atcctaactc gctcctcagg
       61 cttcctcgct cactgactcg ctgcgctcgg tcgttcggct gcggcgagcg gtatcagctc
      121 actcaaaggc ggtaatcaat tcgacccagc tttcttgtac aaagtggttg atcggatctg
      181 ctgatccttc aactcagcaa aagttcgatt tattcaacaa agccacgttg tgtctcaaaa
      241 tctctgatgt tacattgcac aagataaaaa tatatcatca tgaacaataa aactgtctgc
      301 ttacataaac agtaatacaa ggggtgttat gagccatatt caacgggaaa cgtcttgctc
      361 caggccgcga ttaaattcca acatggatgc tgatttatat gggtataaat gggctcgcga
      421 taatgtcggg caatcaggtg cgacaatcta tcgattgtat gggaagcccg atgcgccaga
      481 gttgtttctg aaacatggca aaggtagcgt tgccaatgat gttacagatg agatggtcag
      541 actaaactgg ctgacggaat ttatgcctct tccgaccatc aagcatttta tccgtactcc
      601 tgatgatgca tggttactca ccactgcgat ccccgggaaa acagcattcc aggtattaga
      661 agaatatcct gattcaggtg aaaatattgt tgatgcgctg gcagtgttcc tgcgccggtt
      721 gcattcgatt cctgtttgta attgtccttt taacagcgat cgcgtatttc gtctcgctca
      781 ggcgcaatca cgaatgaata acggtttggt tgatgcgagt gattttgatg acgagcgtaa
      841 tggctggcct gttgaacaag tctggaaaga aatgcataag cttttgccat tctcaccgga
      901 ttcagtcgtc actcatggtg atttctcact tgataacctt atttttgacg aggggaaatt
      961 aataggttgt attgatgttg gacgagtcgg aatcgcagac cgataccagg atcttgccat
     1021 cctatggaac tgcctcggtg agttttctcc ttcattacag aaacggcttt ttcaaaaata
     1081 tggtattgat aatcctgata tgaataaatt gcagtttcat ttgatgctcg atgagttttt
     1141 ctaatcagaa ttggttaatt ggttgtaaca ctggcagagc attacgctga cttgacggga
     1201 ggatctctga agactctcga gctgcaggac tcacagctcc tcggatcttt gatcgggcac
     1261 gtaagaggtt ccaactttca ccataatgaa ataagatcac taccgggcgt attttttgag
     1321 ttatcgagat tttcaggagc taaggaagct aaaatggaga aaaaaatcac tggatatacc
     1381 accgttgata tatcccaatg gcatcgtaaa gaacattttg aggcatttca gtcagttgct
     1441 caatgtacct ataaccagac cgttcagctg gatattacgg cctttttaaa gaccgtaaag
     1501 aaaaataagc acaagtttta tccggccttt attcacattc ttgcccgcct gatgaatgct
     1561 catccggaat ttcgtatggc aatgaaagac ggtgagctgg tgatatggga tagtgttcac
     1621 ccttgttaca ccgttttcca tgagcaaact gaaacgtttt catcgctctg gagtgaatac
     1681 cacgacgatt tccggcagtt tctacacata tattcgcaag atgtggcgtg ttacggtgaa
     1741 aacctggcct atttccctaa agggtttatt gagaatatgt ttttcgtctc agccaatccc
     1801 tgggtgagtt tcaccagttt tgatttaaac gtggccaata tggacaactt cttcgccccc
     1861 gttttcacca tgggcaaata ttatacgcaa ggcgacaagg tgctgatgcc gctggcgatt
     1921 caggttcatc atgccgtttg tgatggcttc catgtcggca gaatgcttaa tgaattacaa
     1981 cagtactgcg atgagtggca gggcggggcg taatttgata tcgagctcgc ttggactcct
     2041 gttgatagat ccagtaatga cctcagaact ccatctggat ttgttcagaa cgctcggttg
     2101 ccgccgggcg ttttttattg gtgagaatcc aagcctcgga tctagcagtt caacctgttg
     2161 atagtacgta ctaagctctc atgtttcacg tactaagctc tcatgtttaa cgtactaagc
     2221 tctcatgttt aacgaactaa accctcatgg ctaacgtact aagctctcat ggctaacgta
     2281 ctaagctctc atgtttcacg tactaagctc tcatgtttga acaataaaat taatataaat
     2341 cagcaactta aatagcctct aaggttttaa gttttataag aaaaaaaaga atatataagg
     2401 cttttaaagc ttttaaggtt taacggttgt ggacaacaag ccagggatgt aacgcactga
     2461 gaagccctta gagcctctca aagcaatttt gagtgacaca ggaacactta acggctgaca
     2521 tgggaattag ccatgggccc gtgcgaatca cggatctccc gatcaagaat tgccattatc
     2581 aacaagtttg tacaaaaaag caggctccga attggtatca cgaggcagaa tttcagataa
     2641 aaaaaatcct tagctttcgc taaggatctg aagtggaatt catga
//
