>Addgene plasmid #26176 | pMLLCK-K112503 | addgene partial sequence | sequence record 32294 | 26176 with pMLL-5 5'-gtatcacgaggcagaatttcag
AGGATGATTTCTGGAATTCATGAGATCTGAACAAAAACTCATCTCAGAAGAGGATCTGTAAGGATCCTAA
CTCGACGTGCAGGCTTCCTCGCTCACTGACTCGCTGCGCTCGGTCGTTCGGCTGCGGCGAGCGGTATCAG
CTCACTCAAAGGCGGTAATCAATTCGACCCAGCTTTCTTGTACAAAGTGGTTGATCGGATCTGCTGATCC
TTCAACTCAGCAAAAGTTCGATTTATTCAACAAAGCCACGTTGTGTCTCAAAATCTCTGATGTTACATTG
CACAAGATAAAAATATATCATCATGAACAATAAAACTGTCTGCTTACATAAACAGTAATACAAGGGGTGT
TATGAGCCATATTCAACGGGAAACGTCTTGCTCCAGGCCGCGATTAAATTCCAACATGGATGCTGATTTA
TATGGGTATAAATGGGCTCGCGATAATGTCGGGCAATCAGGTGCGACAATCTATCGATTGTATGGGAAGC
CCGATGCGCCAGAGTTGTTTCTGAAACATGGCAAAGGTAGCGTTGCCAATGATGTTACAGATGAGATGGT
CAGACTAAACTGGCTGACGGAATTTATGCCTCTTCCGACCATCAAGCATTTTATCCGTACTCCTGATGAT
GCATGGTTACTCACCACTGCGATCCCCGGGAAAACAGCATTCCAGGTATTAGAAGAATATCCTGATTCAG
GTGAAAATATTGTTGATGCGCTGGCAGTGTTCCTGCGCCGGTTGCATTCGATTCCTGTTTGTAATTGTCC
TTTTAACAGCGATCGCGTATTTCGTCTCGCTCAGGCGCAATCACGAATGAATAACGGTTTGGTTGATGCG
AGTGATTT
