>Addgene plasmid #26176 | pMLLCK-K112503 | addgene partial sequence | sequence record 45662 | pMLL-5 5'-gtatcacgaggcagaatttcag-3'
ATTCATGAGATCTGAACAAAAACTCATCTCAGAAGAGGATCTGTAAGGATCCTAACTCGACGTGCAGGCT
TCCTCGCTCACTGACTCGCTGCGCTCGGTCGTTCGGCTGCGGCGAGCGGTATCAGCTCACTCAAAGGCGG
TAATCAATTCGACCCAGCTTTCTTGTACAAAGTGGTTGATCGGATCTGCTGATCCTTCAACTCAGCAAAA
GTTCGATTTATTCAACAAAGCCACGTTGTGTCTCAAAATCTCTGATGTTACATTGCACAAGATAAAAATA
TATCATCATGAACAATAAAACTGTCTGCTTACATAAACAGTAATACAAGGGGTGTTATGAGCCATATTCA
ACGGGAAACGTCTTGCTCCAGGCCGCGATTAAATTCCAACATGGATGCTGATTTATATGGGTATAAATGG
GCTCGCGATAATGTCGGGCAATCAGGTGCGACAATCTATCGATTGTATGGGAAGCCCGATGCGCCAGAGT
TGTTTCTGAAACATGGCAAAGGTAGCGTTGCCAATGATGTTACAGATGAGATGGTCAGACTAAACTGGCT
GACGGAATTTATGCCTCTTCCGACCATCAAGCATTTTATCCGTACTCCTGATGATGCATGGTTACTCACC
ACTGCGATCCCCGGGAAAACAGCATTCCAGGTATTAGAAGAATATCCTGATTCAGGTGAAAATATTGTTG
ATGCGCTGGCAGTGTTCCTGCGCCGGTTGCATTCGATTCCTGTTTGTAATTGTCCTTTTAACAGCGATCG
CGTATTTCGTCTC
